>Addgene plasmid #154543 | pEPYC0CM0211 | addgene full sequence | sequence record 313978 | Addgene NGS Result
GTTTTAAATCAATCTAAAGTATATATGAGTAAACTTGGTCTGACAGCTCGAGGCTTGGATTCTCACCAAT
AAAAAACGCCCGGCGGCAACCGAGCGTTCTGAACAAATCCAGATGGAGTTCTGAGGTCATTACTGGATCT
ATCAACAGGAGTCCAAGCGAGCTCGATATCAAATTACGCCCCGCCCTGCCACTCATCGCAGTACTGTTGT
AATTCATTAAGCATTCTGCCGACATGGAAGCCATCACAAACGGCATGATGAACCTGAATCGCCAGCGGCA
TCAGCACCTTGTCGCCTTGCGTATAATATTTGCCCATGGTGAAAACGGGGGCGAAGAAGTTGTCCATATT
GGCCACGTTTAAATCAAAACTGGTGAAACTCACCCAGGGATTGGCTGAGACGAAAAACATATTCTCAATA
AACCCTTTAGGGAAATAGGCCAGGTTTTCACCGTAACACGCCACATCTTGCGAATATATGTGTAGAAACT
GCCGGAAATCGTCGTGGTATTCACTCCAGAGCGATGAAAACGTTTCAGTTTGCTCATGGAAAACGGTGTA
ACAAGGGTGAACACTATCCCATATCACCAGCTCACCGTCTTTCATTGCCATACGAAATTCCGGATGAGCA
TTCATCAGGCGGGCAAGAATGTGAATAAAGGCCGGATAAAACTTGTGCTTATTTTTCTTTACGGTCTTTA
AAAAGGCCGTAATATCCAGCTGAACGGTCTGGTTATAGGTACATTGAGCAACTGACTGAAATGCCTCAAA
ATGTTCTTTACGATGCCATTGGGATATATCAACGGTGGTATATCCAGTGATTTTTTTCTCCATTTTAGCT
TCCTTAGCTCCTGAAAATCTCGATAACTCAAAAAATACGCCCGGTAGTGATCTTATTTCATTATGGTGAA
AGTTGGAACCTCTTACGTGCCCGATCAACTCGAGTGCCACCTGACGTCTAAGAAACCATTATTATCATGA
CATTAACCTATAAAAATAGGCGTATCACGAGGCAGAATTTCAGATAAAAAAAATCCTTAGCTTTCGCTAA
GGATGATTTCTGGAATTCGGTCTCAGGAGGGAGGCGTGTCGTTTTAGTGAGGTATCGTCCTTTGAAGATA
AGATAATAATGTTGAAGATAAGAGTGGGAGCCACCACTAAAACATTGCTTTGTCAAAAGCTAAAAAAGAT
GATGCCCGACAGCCAGACGAAGGAAATGACGTAAGCCATGACGTCTAATCCCACAAGAAAGCCCAGGTCG
TGTTGATTCGGATTTTGTAAAATGGGTTCTGGCGTCTTTATGGAGGTTCTCCATCTGTTTTACTATATAA
GGTTTTGCTATTCATTGAAAGCAGTAGTGACTGATTTGTATATATACTCGAGACCCTGCAGTCCGGCAAA
AAAGGGCAAGGTGTCACCACCCTGCCCTTTTTCTTTAAAACCGAAAAGATTACTTCGCGTTATGCAGGCT
TCCTCGCTCACTGACTCGCTGCGCTCGGTCGTTCGGCTGCGGCGAGCGGTATCAGCTCACTCAAAGGCGG
TAATACGGTTATCCACAGAATCAGGGGATAACGCAGGAAAGAACATGTGAGCAAAAGGCCAGCAAAAGGC
CAGGAACCGTAAAAAGGCCGCGTTGCTGGCGTTTTTCCACAGGCTCCGCCCCCCTGACGAGCATCACAAA
AATCGACGCTCAAGTCAGAGGTGGCGAAACCCGACAGGACTATAAAGATACCAGGCGTTTCCCCCTGGAA
GCTCCCTCGTGCGCTCTCCTGTTCCGACCCTGCCGCTTACCGGATACCTGTCCGCCTTTCTCCCTTCGGG
AAGCGTGGCGCTTTCTCATAGCTCACGCTGTAGGTATCTCAGTTCGGTGTAGGTCGTTCGCTCCAAGCTG
GGCTGTGTGCACGAACCCCCCGTTCAGCCCGACCGCTGCGCCTTATCCGGTAACTATCGTCTTGAGTCCA
ACCCGGTAAGACACGACTTATCGCCACTGGCAGCAGCCACTGGTAACAGGATTAGCAGAGCGAGGTATGT
AGGCGGTGCTACAGAGTTCTTGAAGTGGTGGCCTAACTACGGCTACACTAGAAGAACAGTATTTGGTATC
TGCGCTCTGCTGAAGCCAGTTACCTTCGGAAAAAGAGTTGGTAGCTCTTGATCCGGCAAACAAACCACCG
CTGGTAGCGGTGGTTTTTTTGTTTGCAAGCAGCAGATTACGCGCAGAAAAAAAGGATCTCAAGAAGATCC
TTTGATCTTTTCTACGGGGTCTGACGCTCAGTGGAACGAAAACTCACGTTAAGGGATTTTGGTCATGAGA
TTATCAAAAAGGATCTTCACCTAGATCCTTTTAAATTAAAAATGAA
Features (pLannotate 1.2.2; 6 found; start..end, strand, type, name):
     59..153     -  terminator     lambda t0 terminator: transcription terminator from phage lambda
    177..833     -  CDS            cat: CAT_ECOLX - Experimental evidence at protein level: Swiss-Prot protein existence level 1. This enzyme is an effector of chloramphenicol resistance in bacteria. From Escherichia coli. This protein is used as a marker in many commonly used cloning vectors, such as pACYC184.
    834..931     -  promoter       cat promoter: promoter of the E. coli cat gene encoding chloramphenicol acetyltransferase
   1017..1060    -  terminator     bacterial terminator: putative bacterial transcription terminator
   1392..1449    +  terminator     his operon terminator: This putative transcriptin terminator from the E. coli his operon has a 2-bp deletion introduced during synthesis. Its efficiency has not been determined.
   1644..2232    -  rep_origin     ori: high-copy-number ColE1/pMB1/pBR322/pUC origin of replication
