[The description below was written by a language model from this plasmid's Addgene catalogue record and pLannotate feature annotations shown in this document.]
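Description:
pEPYC0CM0211 is a small (about 2.4 kb) Phytobricks Level 0 part plasmid built in the pUAP1 universal acceptor backbone, intended for modular Golden Gate/MoClo-style assembly of plant expression constructs rather than for direct expression in any host. It is propagated in E. coli from a high-copy ColE1/pUC-type origin and selected with chloramphenicol. Resistance comes from the cat gene (chloramphenicol acetyltransferase), which is driven by its native cat promoter and followed by the phage lambda t0 terminator.

The payload is MinSyn_041, a synthetic sequence from a series of rationally designed minimal synthetic promoters for plants. It was inserted using BpiI, a Type IIS enzyme, and both cloning sites were destroyed in the process, as is usual when a part is domesticated into a universal acceptor. The automated annotation does not label the insert itself. It presumably occupies the unannotated region between a putative bacterial terminator and the his operon terminator, which flank the cloning position and would insulate the part from read-through transcription from the backbone. The record does not give the composition of MinSyn_041, such as which cis-regulatory elements or core promoter it contains, its expression strength, or the standard overhangs that define its position in an assembly.

As a Level 0 part, the plasmid serves as a sequence-verified, reusable source of this promoter element. The part can be released and combined with coding sequences, terminators and other standard parts in one-pot Type IIS assemblies to build transcription units for plant synthetic biology.
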