Addgene plasmid #154543: pEPYC0CM0211
Purpose: Phytobricks Level 0 part
Depositing lab: Nicola Patron. Depositing organization: Earlham Institute. Publication: Rational design of minimal synthetic promoters for plants. Cai YM, Kallam K, Tidd H, Gendarini G, Salzman A, Patron NJ. Nucleic Acids Res. 2020 Aug 28. pii: 5897334. doi: 10.1093/nar/gkaa682. PubMed 32856047.
Backbone
  Vector backbone: pUAP1
  Vector type: Synthetic Biology
Growth in bacteria
  Bacterial resistance: Chloramphenicol, 25 μg/mL
  Growth temperature: 37°C
  Growth strain: NEB Stable
  Copy number: High Copy
Gene/Insert
  Gene/Insert name: MinSyn_041
  Species: Synthetic
  Cloning method: Restriction Enzyme; 5′ cloning site BpiI (destroyed during cloning); 3′ cloning site BpiI (destroyed during cloning)
Terms and licenses: Academic/Nonprofit Terms; Industry Terms: Not Available to Industry
Depositor comments: Please visit https://www.biorxiv.org/content/10.1101/2020.05.14.095406v1 for bioRxiv preprint.
How to cite: pEPYC0CM0211 was a gift from Nicola Patron (Addgene plasmid # 154543 ; http://n2t.net/addgene:154543 ; RRID:Addgene_154543)
